Addgene plasmid #157923: pBAD-pnGFP-Ultra
Purpose: Peroxynitrite sensor pnGFP-Ultra in E. coli (use with pEvol-BoF)
Depositing lab: Huiwang Ai. Depositing organization: University of Virginia. Publication: A high-performance genetically encoded fluorescent biosensor for imaging physiological peroxynitrite. Chen Z, Zhang S, Li X, Ai HW. Cell Chem Biol. 2021 Jan 27. pii: S2451-9456(21)00013-1. doi: 10.1016/j.chembiol.2021.01.013. PubMed 33581056.
Backbone
  Vector backbone: pBAD
  Backbone size w/o insert (bp): 3954
  Total vector size (bp): 4737
  Vector type: Bacterial Expression
Growth in bacteria
  Bacterial resistance: Ampicillin, 100 μg/mL
  Growth temperature: 37°C
  Growth strain: DH5alpha
  Copy number: Unknown
Gene/Insert
  Gene/Insert name: pnGFP-Ultra, a high performance peroxynitrite sensor
  Insert size (bp): 783
  Promoter: araBAD
  Cloning method: Gibson Cloning
  Sequencing primers: 5′ TAT GCC ATA GCA TTT TTA TCC ATA AGA TTA GC; 3′ AGTCTTTCGACTGAGCCTTTCGTTTTATT
Terms and licenses: Academic/Nonprofit Terms; Industry Terms: Not Available to Industry
How to cite: pBAD-pnGFP-Ultra was a gift from Huiwang Ai (Addgene plasmid # 157923 ; http://n2t.net/addgene:157923 ; RRID:Addgene_157923)
