[The description below was written by a language model from this plasmid's Addgene catalogue record and pLannotate feature annotations shown in this document.]
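Description:
pBAD-pnGFP-Ultra is a 4.7 kb bacterial expression plasmid built on the pBAD backbone for arabinose-inducible production of pnGFP-Ultra, a genetically encoded fluorescent sensor for peroxynitrite, in E. coli. It replicates from a ColE1/pMB1-type origin; a pBR322-derived bom region and only a fragment of rop are also annotated, and the record lists copy number as unknown. Selection is by ampicillin through the bla gene under its own promoter.

The roughly 780 bp insert, introduced by Gibson cloning, sits downstream of the araBAD promoter. The divergently transcribed araC gene on the same plasmid supplies the regulator that represses this promoter in the absence of L-arabinose and activates it when the sugar is present. Automated annotation labels the coding region as a circularly permuted EGFP-type protein derived from Aequorea victoria GFP, which reflects the closest database match to the sensor's scaffold rather than its exact identity, and it is followed by a C-terminal 6xHis tag suitable for metal-affinity purification. Transcription ends in the rrnB region, comprising a 5S rRNA segment and the T1 and T2 terminators.

The catalogue entry specifies that the plasmid should be used together with the companion plasmid pEvol-BoF. pEvol vectors generally supply an orthogonal tRNA/aminoacyl-tRNA synthetase pair for incorporating a noncanonical amino acid at a reassigned codon, which suggests the sensor needs such a residue to function. However, the record does not state which amino acid is used, where it is placed, or how sensing works. The construct is intended for expressing the sensor in E. coli, for example to produce and characterise the protein.
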