Features (pLannotate 1.2.2; 12 found; start..end, strand, type, name):
      1..285     +  promoter       araBAD promoter: araBAD; promoter of the L-arabinose operon of E. coli; the araC regulatory gene is transcribed in the opposite direction (Guzman et al., 1995)
    352..1077    +  CDS            cEGFP: cEGFP is a basic (constitutively fluorescent) green fluorescent protein published in 2008, derived from Aequorea victoria.
   1081..1098    +  CDS            6xHis: 6xHis affinity tag
   1189..1304    +  ncRNA          5S rRNA: Accession: RF00001 - 5S ribosomal RNA
   1308..1394    +  terminator     rrnB T1 terminator: Escherichia coli rrnB; transcription terminator T1 from the E. coli rrnB gene
   1486..1513    +  terminator     rrnB T2 terminator: transcription terminator T2 from the E. coli rrnB gene
   1532..1623    +  promoter       AmpR promoter: bla
   1624..2484    +  CDS            AmpR: β-lactamase; bla; confers resistance to ampicillin, carbenicillin, and related antibiotics
   2655..3243    +  rep_origin     ori: high-copy-number ColE1/pMB1/pBR322/pUC origin of replication
   3429..3569    -  misc_feature   bom: basis of mobility region from pBR322
   3671..3711    -  CDS            rop (fragment): Rop protein, which maintains plasmids at low copy number; rop
   3833..4711    -  CDS            araC: L-arabinose regulatory protein; araC
>Addgene plasmid #157923 | pBAD-pnGFP-Ultra | addgene full sequence | sequence record 310631 | Addgene NGS Result
AAGAAACCAATTGTCCATATTGCATCAGACATTGCCGTCACTGCGTCTTTTACTGGCTCTTCTCGCTAAC
CAAACCGGTAACCCCGCTTATTAAAAGCATTCTGTAACAAAGCGGGACCAAAGCCATGACAAAAACGCGT
AACAAAAGTGTCTATAATCACGGCAGAAAAGTCCACATTGATTATTTGCACGGCGTCACACTTTGCTATG
CCATAGCATTTTTATCCATAAGATTAGCGGATCCTACCTGACGCTTTTTATCGCAACTCTCTACTGTTTC
TCCATACCCGTTTTTTGGGCTAACAGGAGGAATTAACCATGGGCTCGAGCAAGAAGTACAACAGCCACAA
GGTCTATATCACCGCCGACAAGCAGAAGAACGGCATCAAGGCGAACTTCCAGATCCGCCACAACGTGGAG
GACGGCAGCGTGCAGCTCGCCGACCACTACCAGCAGAACACCCCCATCGGCGACGGCCCCGTGCTGCTGC
CCGACAACCACTACCTGAGCACCCAGGCCGTGCTGAGCAAAGACCCCAACGAGAAGCGCGATCACATGGT
CCTGCTGGAGTTCGTGACCGCCGCCGGGATCACTCTCGGCATGGACGAGCTGCACAAGGTGGACGGCGGA
TCCGGTGGCACCGGAGTGAGCAAGGGCGAGGAGCTGTTCACCGGGGTGGTGCCCATCCTGGTCGAGCTGG
ACGGCGACGTAAACGGCCACAAGTTCCGCGTGAGGGGCGAAGGCGAGGGCGATGCCACCAACGGCAAGCT
GACCCTGAAGTTCATCTGCACCACCGGCAAGCTGCCCGTGCCCTGGCCCACCCTCGTGACCACCTTGACC
TAGGGCGTGCAGTGCTTCTCCCGCTACCCCGACCACATGAAGCAGCACGACTTCTTCAAGTCCGCCATGC
CCGAAGGCTACGTCCAGGAGCGCACCATCTTCTTCAAGGACGACGGCACCTACAAGACCCGCGCCGAGGT
GAAGTTCGAGGGCGACACCCTGGTGAACCGCATCGAGCTGAAGGGCATCGACTTCAAGGAGGACGGCAAC
ATCCTGGGGCACAAGCTGGAGTACAACTCGCACCATCACCATCACCATTAAGCTTGGCTGTTTTGGCGGA
TGAGAGAAGATTTTCAGCCTGATACAGATTAAATCAGAACGCAGAAGCGGTCTGATAAAACAGAATTTGC
CTGGCGGCAGTAGCGCGGTGGTCCCACCTGACCCCATGCCGAACTCAGAAGTGAAACGCCGTAGCGCCGA
TGGTAGTGTGGGGTCTCCCCATGCGAGAGTAGGGAACTGCCAGGCATCAAATAAAACGAAAGGCTCAGTC
GAAAGACTGGGCCTTTCGTTTTATCTGTTGTTTGTCGGTGAACGCTCTCCTGAGTAGGACAAATCCGCCG
GGAGCGGATTTGAACGTTGCGAAGCAACGGCCCGGAGGGTGGCGGGCAGGACGCCCGCCATAAACTGCCA
GGCATCAAATTAAGCAGAAGGCCATCCTGACGGATGGCCTTTTTGCGTTTCTACAAACTCTTTTGTTTAT
TTTTCTAAATACATTCAAATATGTATCCGCTCATGAGACAATAACCCTGATAAATGCTTCAATAATATTG
AAAAAGGAAGAGTATGAGTATTCAACATTTCCGTGTCGCCCTTATTCCCTTTTTTGCGGCATTTTGCCTT
CCTGTTTTTGCTCACCCAGAAACGCTGGTGAAAGTAAAAGATGCTGAAGATCAGTTGGGTGCACGAGTGG
GTTACATCGAACTGGATCTCAACAGCGGTAAGATCCTTGAGAGTTTTCGCCCCGAAGAACGTTTTCCAAT
GATGAGCACTTTTAAAGTTCTGCTATGTGGCGCGGTATTATCCCGTGTTGACGCCGGGCAAGAGCAACTC
GGTCGCCGCATACACTATTCTCAGAATGACTTGGTTGAGTACTCACCAGTCACAGAAAAGCATCTTACGG
ATGGCATGACAGTAAGAGAATTATGCAGTGCTGCCATAACCATGAGTGATAACACTGCGGCCAACTTACT
TCTGACAACGATCGGAGGACCGAAGGAGCTAACCGCTTTTTTGCACAACATGGGGGATCATGTAACTCGC
CTTGATCGTTGGGAACCGGAGCTGAATGAAGCCATACCAAACGACGAGCGTGACACCACGATGCCTGTAG
CAATGGCAACAACGTTGCGCAAACTATTAACTGGCGAACTACTTACTCTAGCTTCCCGGCAACAATTAAT
AGACTGGATGGAGGCGGATAAAGTTGCAGGACCACTTCTGCGCTCGGCCCTTCCGGCTGGCTGGTTTATT
GCTGATAAATCTGGAGCCGGTGAGCGTGGGTCTCGCGGTATCATTGCAGCACTGGGGCCAGATGGTAAGC
CCTCCCGTATCGTAGTTATCTACACGACGGGGAGTCAGGCAACTATGGATGAACGAAATAGACAGATCGC
TGAGATAGGTGCCTCACTGATTAAGCATTGGTAACTGTCAGACCAAGTTTACTCATATATACTTTAGATT
GATTTAAAACTTCATTTTTAATTTAAAAGGATCTAGGTGAAGATCCTTTTTGATAATCTCATGACCAAAA
TCCCTTAACGTGAGTTTTCGTTCCACTGAGCGTCAGACCCCGTAGAAAAGATCAAAGGATCTTCTTGAGA
TCCTTTTTTTCTGCGCGTAATCTGCTGCTTGCAAACAAAAAAACCACCGCTACCAGCGGTGGTTTGTTTG
CCGGATCAAGAGCTACCAACTCTTTTTCCGAAGGTAACTGGCTTCAGCAGAGCGCAGATACCAAATACTG
TCCTTCTAGTGTAGCCGTAGTTAGGCCACCACTTCAAGAACTCTGTAGCACCGCCTACATACCTCGCTCT
GCTAATCCTGTTACCAGTGGCTGCTGCCAGTGGCGATAAGTCGTGTCTTACCGGGTTGGACTCAAGACGA
TAGTTACCGGATAAGGCGCAGCGGTCGGGCTGAACGGGGGGTTCGTGCACACAGCCCAGCTTGGAGCGAA
CGACCTACACCGAACTGAGATACCTACAGCGTGAGCTATGAGAAAGCGCCACGCTTCCCGAAGGGAGAAA
GGCGGACAGGTATCCGGTAAGCGGCAGGGTCGGAACAGGAGAGCGCACGAGGGAGCTTCCAGGGGGAAAC
GCCTGGTATCTTTATAGTCCTGTCGGGTTTCGCCACCTCTGACTTGAGCGTCGATTTTTGTGATGCTCGT
CAGGGGGGCGGAGCCTATGGAAAAACGCCAGCAACGCGGCCTTTTTACGGTTCCTGGCCTTTTGCTGGCC
TTTTGCTCACATGTTCTTTCCTGCGTTATCCCCTGATTCTGTGGATAACCGTATTACCGCCTTTGAGTGA
GCTGATACCGCTCGCCGCAGCCGAACGACCGAGCGCAGCGAGTCAGTGAGCGAGGAAGCGGAAGAGCGCC
TGATGCGGTATTTTCTCCTTACGCATCTGTGCGGTATTTCACACCGCATATGGTGCACTCTCAGTACAAT
CTGCTCTGATGCCGCATAGTTAAGCCAGTATACACTCCGCTATCGCTACGTGACTGGGTCATGGCTGCGC
CCCGACACCCGCCAACACCCGCTGACGCGCCCTGACGGGCTTGTCTGCTCCCGGCATCCGCTTACAGACA
AGCTGTGACCGTCTCCGGGAGCTGCATGTGTCAGAGGTTTTCACCGTCATCACCGAAACGCGCGAGGCAG
CAGATCAATTCGCGCGCGAAGGCGAAGCGGCATGCATAATGTGCCTGTCAAATGGACGAAGCAGGGATTC
TGCAAACCCTATGCTACTCCGTCAAGCCGTCAATTGTCTGATTCGTTACCAATTATGACAACTTGACGGC
TACATCATTCACTTTTTCTTCACAACCGGCACGGAACTCGCTCGGGCTGGCCCCGGTGCATTTTTTAAAT
ACCCGCGAGAAATAGAGTTGATCGTCAAAACCAACATTGCGACCGACGGTGGCGATAGGCATCCGGGTGG
TGCTCAAAAGCAGCTTCGCCTGGCTGATACGTTGGTCCTCGCGCCAGCTTAAGACGCTAATCCCTAACTG
CTGGCGGAAAAGATGTGACAGACGCGACGGCGACAAGCAAACATGCTGTGCGACGCTGGCGATATCAAAA
TTGCTGTCTGCCAGGTGATCGCTGATGTACTGACAAGCCTCGCGTACCCGATTATCCATCGGTGGATGGA
GCGACTCGTTAATCGCTTCCATGCGCCGCAGTAACAATTGCTCAAGCAGATTTATCGCCAGCAGCTCCGA
ATAGCGCCCTTCCCCTTGCCCGGCGTTAATGATTTGCCCAAACAGGTCGCTGAAATGCGGCTGGTGCGCT
TCATCCGGGCGAAAGAACCCCGTATTGGCAAATATTGACGGCCAGTTAAGCCATTCATGCCAGTAGGCGC
GCGGACGAAAGTAAACCCACTGGTGATACCATTCGCGAGCCTCCGGATGACGACCGTAGTGATGAATCTC
TCCTGGCGGGAACAGCAAAATATCACCCGGTCGGCAAACAAATTCTCGTCCCTGATTTTTCACCACCCCC
TGACCGCGAATGGTGAGATTGAGAATATAACCTTTCATTCCCAGCGGTCGGTCGATAAAAAAATCGAGAT
AACCGTTGGCCTCAATCGGCGTTAAACCCGCCACCAGATGGGCATTAAACGAGTATCCCGGCAGCAGGGG
ATCATTTTGCGCTTCAGCCATACTTTTCATACTCCCGCCATTCAGAG
